>Addgene plasmid #185755 | pET-ChE1 v4.5 | addgene full sequence | sequence record 366803 | Addgene NGS Result
TAATACGACTCACTATAGGGGAATTGTGAGCGGATAACAATTCCCCTCTAGAAATAATTTTGTTTAACTT
TAAGAAGGAGATATACATATGGCCAAGAACGGCAGTGAAGCAGACATAGACGAGGGCCTTTACTCCCGGC
AGCTGTATGTGTTGGGCCATGAGGCAATGAAGCGGCTCCAGACATCCAGTGTCCTGGTATCAGGCCTGCG
GGGCCTGGGCGTGGAGATCGCTAAGAACATCATCCTTGGTGGGGTCAAGGCTGTTACCCTACATGACCAG
GGCACTGCCCAGTGGGCTGATCTTTCCTCCCAGTTCTACCTGCGGGAGGAGGACATCGGTAAAAACCGGG
CCGAGGTATCACAGCCCCGCCTCGCTGAGCTCAACAGCTATGTGCCTGTCACTGCCTACACTGGACCCCT
CGTTGAGGACTTCCTTAGTGGTTTCCAGGTGGTGGTGCTCACCAACACCCCCCTGGAGGACCAGCTGCGA
GTGGGTGAGTTCTGTCACAACCGTGGCATCAAGCTGGTGGTGGCAGACACGCGGGGCCTGTTTGGGCAAC
TCTTCTGTGACTTTGGAGAGGAAATGATCCTCACAGATTCCAATGGGGAGCAGCCACTCAGTGCTATGGT
TTCTATGGTTACCAAGGACAACCCCGGTGTGGTTACCTGCCTGGATGAGGCCCGACACGGGTTTGAGAGC
GGGGACTTTGTCTCCTTTTCAGAAGTACAGGGCATGGTTGAACTCAACGGAAATCAGCCCATGGAGATCA
AAGTCCTGGGTCCTTATACCTTTAGCATCTGTGACACCTCCAACTTCTCCGACTACATCCGTGGAGGCAT
CGTCAGTCAGGTCAAAGTACCTAAGAAGATTAGCTTTAAATCCTTGGTGGCCTCACTGGCAGAACCTGAC
TTTGTGGTGACGGACTTCGCCAAGTTTTCTCGCCCTGCCCAGCTGCACATTGGCTTCCAGGCCCTGCACC
AGTTCTGTGCTCAGCATGGCCGGCCACCCCGGCCCCGCAATGAGGAGGATGCAGCAGAACTGGTAGCCTT
AGCACAGGCTGTGAATGCTCGAGCCCTGCCAGCAGTGCAGCAAAATAACCTGGACGAGGACCTCATCCGG
AAGCTGGCATATGTGGCTACTGGGGATCTGGCACCCATAAACGCCTTCATTGGGGGCCTGGCTGCCCAGG
AAGTCATGAAGGCCTGCTCCGGGAAGTTCATGCCCATCATGCAGTGGCTATACTTTGATGCCCTTGAGTG
TCTCCCTGTCGACAAAGAGGTCCTCACAGAAGACAAGTGCCTCCAGCGCCAGAACCGTTATGACGGGCAA
GTGGCTGTGTTTGGCTCAGACCTGCAAGAGAAGCTGGGCAAGCAGAAGTATTTCCTGGTGGGTGCGGGGG
CCATTGGCTGTGAGCTGCTCAAGAACTTTGCCATGATTGGGCTGGGCTGCGGGGAGGGTGGAGAAATCAT
CGTTACAGACATGGACACCATTGAGAAGTCAAATCTGAATCGACAGTTTCTTTTCCGGCCCTGGGATGTC
ACGAAGTTAAAGTCTGACACGGCTGCTGCAGCTGTGCGCCAAATGAATCCACATATCCGGGTGACAAGCC
ACCAGAACCGTGTGGGTCCTGACACGGAGCGCATCTATGATGACGATTTTTTCCAAAACCTAGATGGCGT
GGCCAATGCCCTGGACAACGTGGATGCCCGCATGTATATGGACCGCCGCTGTGTCTACTACCGGAAGCCA
CTGCTGGAGTCAGGCACACTGGGTACCAAAGGCAATGTGCAGGTGGTGATCCCCTTCCTGACAGAGTCGT
ACAGTTCCAGCCAGGACCCACCTGAGAAGTCCATCCCCATCTGTACCCTGAAGAACTTCCCTAATGCCAT
CGAGCACACCCTGCAGTGGGCTCGGGATGAGTTTGAAGGCCTCTTCAAGCAGCCAGCAGAAAATGTCAAC
CAGTACCTCACAGACCCCAAGTTTGTGGAGCGAACACTGCGGCTGACAGGCACTCAACCCTTGGAGGTGC
TGGAGGCCGTGCAGCGCAGCCTGGTGCTGCAGCGACCACAGACCTGGGCTGACTGCGTGACCTGGGCCTG
CCACCACTGGCACACCCAGTACTCGAACAACATCCGGCAGCTGCTGCACTACATCCCTCCTGACCAGCTC
ACAAGCTCGGGAGCGCCGTTCTGGTCTGGGCCCAAACGCTGTCCACACCCGCTCACCTTTGATGTCAACA
ATCCCCTGCATCTGGACTATGTGATGGCTGCTGCCAACCTGTTTGCCCAGACTTACGGGCTGACAGGCTC
TCAGGACCGAGCTGCTGTGTCCACATTCCTGCAGTCTGTGCAGGTCCCCGAATTTACCCCCAAGTCTGGC
GTCAAGATCCATGTTTCTGACCAGGAGCTGCAGAGCGCCAATGCCTCTGTTGATGACAGTCGTCTTGAGG
AGCTCAAAGCCACTCTGCCCAGCCCAGACAAGCTCCCTGGATTCAAGATGTACCCCATTGACTTTGAGAA
GGATGAAGACAGCAACTTTCATATGGATTTCATCGAGGCTGCATCCAACCTCCGGGCAGAAAACTATGAC
ATTCCTTCTGCAGACCGGCACAAGAGCAAGCTGATTGCAGGGAAGATCATCCCCGCCATTGCCACGACCT
CAGCAGCCGTGGTTGGCCTTGTGTGTCTGGAACTGTATAAGGTTGTGCAGGGGCACCGACAGCTTGACTC
CTACAAGAATGGTTTCCTCAACTTGGCCCTGCCTTTCTTTGGTTTCTCTGAACCCCTTGCCGCACCACGT
CACCAGTACTATAACCAAGAGTGGACATTGTGGGATCGCGTGACTGTGCGGCTGAATGTACATAAAGTGA
CTGTTCTCACCTTACAAGACAAGATAGTGAAAGAAAAATTTGCTATGGTAGCACCAGATGTCCAAATTGA
AGATGGGAAAGGAACAATCCTAATATCTTCCGAAGAGGGAGAGACGGAAGCTAATAATCACAAGAAGTTG
TCAGAATTTGGAATTAGAAATGGCAGCCGGCTTCAAGCAGATGACTTCCTCCAGGACTATACTTTATTGA
TCAACATCCTTCATAGTGAAGACCTTGGAAAGGACGTTGAATTTGAAGTTGTTGGTGATCATCACCATCA
CCATCACCATCACCATCACTAAGGATCCGAATTCGAGCTCCGTCGACAAGCTTGCGGCCGCACTCGAGCA
CCACCACCACCACCACTGAGATCCGGCTGCTAACAAAGCCCGAAAGGAAGCTGAGTTGGCTGCTGCCACC
GCTGAGCAATAACTAGCATAACCCCTTGGGGCCTCTAAACGGGTCTTGAGGGGTTTTTTGCTGAAAGGAG
GAACTATATCCGGATTGGCGAATGGG
[124 nt withheld, positions 3387-3510]
C
[91 nt withheld, positions 3512-3602]
A
[49 nt withheld, positions 3604-3652]
CCTTTGACGTTGGAGTCCACGTTCTTT
[37 nt withheld, positions 3680-3716]
ACCCTATCTCGGTCTATTCTTTTGATTTATAAGGGATTTTGCCGATTTCGGCCTATTGGTTAAAAAATGA
GCTGATTTAACAAAAATTTAACGCGAATTTTAACAAAATATTAACGCTTACAATTTAGGTGGCACTTTTC
GGGGAAATGTGCGCGGAACCCCTATTTGTTTATTTTTCTAAATACATTCAAATATGTATCCGCTCATGAG
ACAATAACCCTGATAAATGCTTCAATAATATTGAAAAAGGAAGAGTATGAGTATTCAACATTTCCGTGTC
GCCCTTATTCCCTTTTTTGCGGCATTTTGCCTTCCTGTTTTTGCTCACCCAGAAACGCTGGTGAAAGTAA
AAGATGCTGAAGATCAGTTGGGTGCACGAGTGGGTTACATCGAACTGGATCTCAACAGCGGTAAGATCCT
TGAGAGTTTTCGCCCCGAAGAACGTTTTCCAATGATGAGCACTTTTAAAGTTCTGCTATGTGGCGCGGTA
TTATCCCGTATTGACGCCGGGCAAGAGCAACTCGGTCGCCGCATACACTATTCTCAGAATGACTTGGTTG
AGTACTCACCAGTCACAGAAAAGCATCTTACGGATGGCATGACAGTAAGAGAATTATGCAGTGCTGCCAT
AACCATGAGTGATAACACTGCGGCCAACTTACTTCTGACAACGATCGGAGGACCGAAGGAGCTAACCGCT
TTTTTGCACAACATGGGGGATCATGTAACTCGCCTTGATCGTTGGGAACCGGAGCTGAATGAAGCCATAC
CAAACGACGAGCGTGACACCACGATGCCTGCAGCAATGGCAACAACGTTGCGCAAACTATTAACTGGCGA
ACTACTTACTCTAGCTTCCCGGCAACAATTAATAGACTGGATGGAGGCGGATAAAGTTGCAGGACCACTT
CTGCGCTCGGCCCTTCCGGCTGGCTGGTTTATTGCTGATAAATCTGGAGCCGGTGAGCGTGGGTCTCGCG
GTATCATTGCAGCACTGGGGCCAGATGGTAAGCCCTCCCGTATCGTAGTTATCTACACGACGGGGAGTCA
GGCAACTATGGATGAACGAAATAGACAGATCGCTGAGATAGGTGCCTCACTGATTAAGCATTGGTAACTG
TCAGACCAAGTTTACTCATATATACTTTAGATTGATTTAAAACTTCATTTTTAATTTAAAAGGATCTAGG
TGAAGATCCTTTTTGATAATCTCATGACCAAAATCCCTTAACGTGAGTTTTCGTTCCACTGAGCGTCAGA
CCCCGTAGAAAAGATCAAAGGATCTTCTTGAGATCCTTTTTTTCTGCGCGTAATCTGCTGCTTGCAAACA
AAAAAACCACCGCTACCAGCGGTGGTTTGTTTGCCGGATCAAGAGCTACCAACTCTTTTTCCGAAGGTAA
CTGGCTTCAGCAGAGCGCAGATACCAAATACTGTCCTTCTAGTGTAGCCGTAGTTAGGCCACCACTTCAA
GAACTCTGTAGCACCGCCTACATACCTCGCTCTGCTAATCCTGTTACCAGTGGCTGCTGCCAGTGGCGAT
AAGTCGTGTCTTACCGGGTTGGACTCAAGACGATAGTTACCGGATAAGGCGCAGCGGTCGGGCTGAACGG
GGGGTTCGTGCACACAGCCCAGCTTGGAGCGAACGACCTACACCGAACTGAGATACCTACAGCGTGAGCT
ATGAGAAAGCGCCACGCTTCCCGAAGGGAGAAAGGCGGACAGGTATCCGGTAAGCGGCAGGGTCGGAACA
GGAGAGCGCACGAGGGAGCTTCCAGGGGGAAACGCCTGGTATCTTTATAGTCCTGTCGGGTTTCGCCACC
TCTGACTTGAGCGTCGATTTTTGTGATGCTCGTCAGGGGGGCGGAGCCTATGGAAAAACGCCAGCAACGC
GGCCTTTTTACGGTTCCTGGCCTTTTGCTGGCCTTTTGCTCACATGTTCTTTCCTGCGTTATCCCCTGAT
TCTGTGGATAACCGTATTACCGCCTTTGAGTGAGCTGATACCGCTCGCCGCAGCCGAACGACCGAGCGCA
GCGAGTCAGTGAGCGAGGAAGCGGAAGAGCGCCTGATGCGGTATTTTCTCCTTACGCATCTGTGCGGTAT
TTCACACCGCAATGGTGCACTCTCAGTACAATCTGCTCTGATGCCGCATAGTTAAGCCAGTATACACTCC
GCTATCGCTACGTGACTGGGTCATGGCTGCGCCCCGACACCCGCCAACACCCGCTGACGCGCCCTGACGG
GCTTGTCTGCTCCCGGCATCCGCTTACAGACAAGCTGTGACCGTCTCCGGGAGCTGCATGTGTCAGAGGT
TTTCACCGTCATCACCGAAACGCGCGAGGCAGCTGCGGTAAAGCTCATCAGCGTGGTCGTGAAGCGATTC
ACAGATGTCTGCCTGTTCATCCGCGTCCAGCTCGTTGAGTTTCTCCAGAAGCGTTAATGTCTGGCTTCTG
ATAAAGCGGGCCATGTTAAGGGCGGTTTTTTCCTGTTTGGTCACTGATGCCTCCGTGTAAGGGGGATTTC
TGTTCATGGGGGTAATGATACCGATGAAACGAGAGAGGATGCTCACGATACGGGTTACTGATGATGAACA
TGCCCGGTTACTGGAACGTTGTGAGGGTAAACAACTGGCGGTATGGATGCGGCGGGACCAGAGAAAAATC
ACTCAGGGTCAATGCCAGCGCTTCGTTAATACAGATGTAGGTGTTCCACAGGGTAGCCAGCAGCATCCTG
CGATGCAGATCCGGAACATAATGGTGCAGGGCGCTGACTTCCGCGTTTCCAGACTTTACGAAACACGGAA
ACCGAAGACCATTCATGTTGTTGCTCAGGTCGCAGACGTTTTGCAGCAGCAGTCGCTTCACGTTCGCTCG
CGTATCGGTGATTCATTCTGCTAACCAGTAAGGCAACCCCGCCAGCCTAGCCGGGTCCTCAACGACAGGA
GCACGATCATGCGCACCCGTGGGGCCGCCATGCCGGCGATAATGGCCTGCTTCTCGCCGAAACGTTTGGT
GGCGGGACCAGTGACGAAGGCTTGAGCGAGGGCGTGCAAGATTCCGAATACCGCAAGCGACAGGCCGATC
ATCGTCGCGCTCCAGCGAAAGCGGTCCTCGCCGAAAATGACCCAGAGCGCTGCCGGCACCTGTCCTACGA
GTTGCATGATAAAGAAGACAGTCATAAGTGCGGCGACGATAGTCATGCCCCGCGCCCACCGGAAGGAGCT
GACTGGGTTGAAGGCTCTCAAGGGCATCGGTCGAGATCCCGGTGCCTAATGAGTGAGCTAACTTACATTA
ATTGCGTTGCGCTCACTGCCCGCTTTCCAGTCGGGAAACCTGTCGTGCCAGCTGCATTAATGAATCGGCC
AACGCGCGGGGAGAGGCGGTTTGCGTATTGGGCGCCAGGGTGGTTTTTCTTTTCACCAGTGAGACGGGCA
ACAGCTGATTGCCCTTCACCGCCTGGCCCTGAGAGAGTTGCAGCAAGCGGTCCACGCTGGTTTGCCCCAG
CAGGCGAAAATCCTGTTTGATGGTGGTTAACGGCGGGATATAACATGAGCTGTCTTCGGTATCGTCGTAT
CCCACTACCGAGATATCCGCACCAACGCGCAGCCCGGACTCGGTAATGGCGCGCATTGCGCCCAGCGCCA
TCTGATCGTTGGCAACCAGCATCGCAGTGGGAACGATGCCCTCATTCAGCATTTGCATGGTTTGTTGAAA
ACCGGACATGGCACTCCAGTCGCCTTCCCGTTCCGCTATCGGCTGAATTTGATTGCGAGTGAGATATTTA
TGCCAGCCAGCCAGACGCAGACGCGCCGAGACAGAACTTAATGGGCCCGCTAACAGCGCGATTTGCTGGT
GACCCAATGCGACCAGATGCTCCACGCCCAGTCGCGTACCGTCTTCATGGGAGAAAATAATACTGTTGAT
GGGTGTCTGGTCAGAGACATCAAGAAATAACGCCGGAACATTAGTGCAGGCAGCTTCCACAGCAATGGCA
TCCTGGTCATCCAGCGGATAGTTAATGATCAGCCCACTGACGCGTTGCGCGAGAAGATTGTGCACCGCCG
CTTTACAGGCTTCGACGCCGCTTCGTTCTACCATCGACACCACCACGCTGGCACCCAGTTGATCGGCGCG
AGATTTAATCGCCGCGACAATTTGCGACGGCGCGTGCAGGGCCAGACTGGAGGTGGCAACGCCAATCAGC
AACGACTGTTTGCCCGCCAGTTGTTGTGCCACGCGGTTGGGAATGTAATTCAGCTCCGCCATCGCCGCTT
CCACTTTTTCCCGCGTTTTCGCAGAAACGTGGCTGGCCTGGTTCACCACGCGGGAAACGGTCTGATAAGA
GACACCGGCATACTCTGCGACATCGTATAACGTTACTGGTTTCACATTCACCACCCTGAATTGACTCTCT
TCCGGGCGCTATCATGCCATACCGCGAAAGGTTTTGCGCCATTCGATGGTGTCCGGGATCTCGACGCTCT
CCCTTATGCGACTCCTGCATTAGGAAGCAGCCCAGTAGTAGGTTGAGGCCGTTGAGCACCGCCGCCGCAA
GGAATGGTGCATGCAAGGAGATGGCGCCCAACAGTCCCCCGGCCACGGGGCCTGCCACCATACCCACGCC
GAAACAAGCGCTCATGAGCCCGAAGTGGCGAGCCCGATCTTCCCCATCGGTGATGTCGGCGATATAGGCG
CCAGCAACCGCACCTGTGGCGCCGGTGATGCCGGCCACGATGCGTCCGGCGTAGAGGATCGAGATCTCGA
TCCCGCGAAAT
Features (pLannotate 1.2.2; 20 found; start..end, strand, type, name):
      1..19      +  promoter       T7 promoter: promoter for bacteriophage T7 RNA polymerase
     20..44      +  protein_bind   lac operator: The lac repressor binds to the lac operator to inhibit transcription in E. coli. This inhibition can be relieved by adding lactose or isopropyl-β-D-thiogalactopyranoside (IPTG). lac repressor encoded by lacI
     59..81      +  RBS            RBS: efficient ribosome binding site from bacteriophage T7 gene 10 (Olins and Rangwala, 1989)
     89..2851    +  CDS            UBA1 (fragment): UBA1_HUMAN - Also known as A1S9T, UBE1. Experimental evidence at protein level: Swiss-Prot protein existence level 1. Catalyzes the first step in ubiquitin conjugation to mark cellular proteins for degradation through the ubiquitin-proteasome system (PubMed:1606621, PubMed:1447181). Activates ubiquitin by first adenylating its C-terminal glycine residue with ATP, and thereafter linking this residue to the side chain of a cysteine residue in E1, yielding a ubiquitin-E1 thioester and free AMP (PubMed:1447181). Essential for the formation of radiation-induced foci, timely DNA repair and for respo
   3143..3166    +  CDS            8xHis: 8xHis affinity tag
   3219..3236    +  CDS            9xHis (fragment): 9xHis affinity tag
   3246..3295    +  CDS            SET1 (fragment): solubility-enhancement tag derived from T7 phage gene 10B
   3303..3350    +  terminator     T7 terminator: transcription terminator for bacteriophage T7 RNA polymerase
   3387..3815    +  rep_origin     f1 ori (sequence partly withheld): f1 bacteriophage origin of replication; arrow indicates direction of (+) strand synthesis
   3868..3972    +  promoter       AmpR promoter: bla
   3973..4833    +  CDS            AmpR: β-lactamase; bla; confers resistance to ampicillin, carbenicillin, and related antibiotics
   5004..5592    +  rep_origin     ori: high-copy-number ColE1/pMB1/pBR322/pUC origin of replication
   5778..5917    -  misc_feature   bom: basis of mobility region from pBR322
   6019..6210    -  CDS            rop: Rop protein, which maintains plasmids at low copy number; rop
   6227..6607    +  CDS            YPB1_ECOLX: Protein predicted: Swiss-Prot protein existence level 4. From Escherichia coli.
   6679..6970    -  CDS            TcR (fragment): tetracycline efflux protein; tet; confers resistance to tetracycline
   6985..7006    -  protein_bind   CAP binding site: CAP binding activates transcription in the presence of cAMP. E. coli catabolite activator protein
   7019..8101    -  CDS            lacI: lac repressor; lacI; The lac repressor binds to the lac operator to inhibit transcription in E. coli. This inhibition can be relieved by adding lactose or isopropyl-β-D-thiogalactopyranoside (IPTG).
   8102..8179    -  promoter       lacI promoter: lacI
   8187..8466    -  CDS            TcR (fragment): tetracycline efflux protein; tet; confers resistance to tetracycline
