[The description below was written by a language model from this plasmid's Addgene catalogue record and pLannotate feature annotations shown in this document.]
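Description:
pET-ChE1 v4.5 is an 8,487 bp bacterial expression plasmid built on a pET backbone for producing the engineered protein ChE1 v4.5 in E. coli. It replicates from a ColE1/pBR322-type origin accompanied by the rop gene and the bom region, consistent with the low copy number listed in the record, and it is selected with ampicillin through the β-lactamase (AmpR) gene. An f1 phage origin is also present, along with short, non-functional tetracycline-resistance fragments that are remnants of the pBR322 lineage.

The roughly 3.1 kb insert, introduced by Gibson cloning, sits downstream of a T7 promoter fused to a lac operator and the T7 gene 10 ribosome binding site, and is followed by the T7 terminator. The plasmid carries its own lacI gene, so transcription is held off by lac repressor and induced with IPTG in a host that supplies T7 RNA polymerase. Automated annotation matches most of the open reading frame to human UBA1, the ubiquitin-activating E1 enzyme, as a fragment; the remaining C-terminal portion of the insert is not assigned to any known protein. This fits the associated publication's description of a chimeric E1, but the record does not state the identity of the non-UBA1 part. The catalogue lists a C-terminal His10 tag for affinity purification, which the annotation detects as an 8xHis match; a further partial His stretch and a short T7 gene 10-derived fragment lie between it and the terminator and appear to be vector-derived sequence.

According to the associated work, the purified enzyme is intended for site-specific protein ubiquitylation in combination with the SUMO E2 conjugating enzyme Ubc9.
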