Addgene plasmid #185755: pET-ChE1 v4.5
Purpose: Bacterial expression of ChE1 v4.5
Depositing lab: Jeffrey Bode. Depositing organization: ETH Zurich (Swiss Federal Institute of Technology). Publication: Site-Specific Protein Ubiquitylation Using an Engineered, Chimeric E1 Activating Enzyme and E2 SUMO Conjugating Enzyme Ubc9. Akimoto G, Fernandes AP, Bode JW. ACS Cent Sci. 2022 Feb 23;8(2):275-281. doi: 10.1021/acscentsci.1c01490. Epub 2022 Feb 9. PubMed 35237717.
Backbone
  Vector backbone: pET
  Backbone size w/o insert (bp): 5406
  Total vector size (bp): 8487
  Vector type: Bacterial Expression
Growth in bacteria
  Bacterial resistance: Ampicillin, 100 μg/mL
  Growth temperature: 37°C
  Growth strain: DH5alpha
  Copy number: Low Copy
Gene/Insert
  Gene/Insert name: ChE1 v4.5
  Insert size (bp): 3081
  Promoter: T7
  Tag / fusion protein: His10 (C terminal on insert)
  Cloning method: Gibson Cloning
  Sequencing primers: 5′ T7; 3′ T7term
Terms and licenses: Academic/Nonprofit Terms; Industry Terms: Not Available to Industry
How to cite: pET-ChE1 v4.5 was a gift from Jeffrey Bode (Addgene plasmid # 185755 ; http://n2t.net/addgene:185755 ; RRID:Addgene_185755)
